>Addgene plasmid #126258 | pGWB14-LYX040 | addgene full sequence | sequence record 246490 | Addgene NGS Result
TCGGTCTTGCCTTGCTCGTCGGTGATGTACTTCACCAGCTCCGCGAAGTCGCTCTTCTTGATGGAGCGCA
TGGGGACGTGCTTGGCAATCACGCGCACCCCCCGGCCGTTTTAGCGGCTAAAAAAGTCATGGCTCTGCCC
TCGGGCGGACCACGCCCATCATGACCTTGCCAAGCTCGTCCTGCTTCTCTTCGATCTTCGCCAGCAGGGC
GAGGATCGTGGCATCACCGAACCGCGCCGTGCGCGGGTCGTCGGTGAGCCAGAGTTTCAGCAGGCCGCCC
AGGCGGCCCAGGTCGCCATTGATGCGGGCCAGCTCGCGGACGTGCTCATAGTCCACGACGCCCGTGATTT
TGTAGCCCTGGCCGACGGCCAGCAGGTAGGCCGACAGGCTCATGCCGGCCGCCGCCGCCTTTTCCTCAAT
CGCTCTTCGTTCGTCTGGAAGGCAGTACACCTTGATAGGTGGGCTGCCCTTCCTGGTTGGCTTGGTTTCA
TCAGCCATCCGCTTGCCCTCATCTGTTACGCCGGCGGTAGCCGGCCAGCCTCGCAGAGCAGGATTCCCGT
TGAGCACCGCCAGGTGCGAATAAGGGACAGTGAAGAAGGAACACCCGCTCGCGGGTGGGCCTACTTCACC
TATCCTGCCCGGCTGACGCCGTTGGATACACCAAGGAAAGTCTACACGAACCCTTTGGCAAAATCCTGTA
TATCGTGCGAAAAAGGATGGATATACCGAAAAAATCGCTATAATGACCCCGAAGCAGGGTTATGCAGCGG
AAAAGCGCCACGCTTCCCGAAGGGAGAAAGGCGGACAGGTATCCGGTAAGCGGCAGGGTCGGAACAGGAG
AGCGCACGAGGGAGCTTCCAGGGGGAAACGCCTGGTATCTTTATAGTCCTGTCGGGTTTCGCCACCTCTG
ACTTGAGCGTCGATTTTTGTGATGCTCGTCAGGGGGGCGGAGCCTATGGAAAAACGCCAGCAACGCGGCC
TTTTTACGGTTCCTGGCCTTTTGCTGGCCTTTTGCTCACATGTTCTTTCCTGCGTTATCCCCTGATTCTG
TGGATAACCGTATTACCGCCTTTGAGTGAGCTGATACCGCTCGCCGCAGCCGAACGACCGAGCGCAGCGA
GTCAGTGAGCGAGGAAGCGGAAGAGCGCCAGAAGGCCGCCAGAGAGGCCGAGCGCGGCCGTGAGGCTTGG
ACGCTAGGGCAGGGCATGAAAAAGCCCGTAGCGGGCTGCTACGGGCGTCTGACGCGGTGGAAAGGGGGAG
GGGATGTTGTCTACATGGCTCTGCTGTAGTGAGTGGGTTGCGCTCCGGCAGCGGTCCTGATCAATCGTCA
CCCTTTCTCGGTCCTTCAACGTTCCTGACAACGAGCCTCCTTTTCGCCAATCCATCGACAATCACCGCGA
GTCCCTGCTCGAACGCTGCGTCCGGACCGGCTTCGTCGAAGGCGTCTATCGCGGCCCGCAACAGCGGCGA
GAGCGGAGCCTGTTCAACGGTGCCGCCGCGCTCGCCGGCATCGCTGTCGCCGGCCTGCTCCTCAAGCACG
GCCCCAACAGTGAAGTAGCTGATTGTCATCAGCGCATTGACGGCGTCCCCGGCCGAAAAACCCGCCTCGC
AGAGGAAGCGAAGCTGCGCGTCGGCCGTTTCCATCTGCGGTGCGCCCGGTCGCGTGCCGGCATGGATGCG
CGCGCCATCGCGGTAGGCGAGCAGCGCCTGCCTGAAGCTGCGGGCATTCCCGATCAGAAATGAGCGCCAG
TCGTCGTCGGCTCTCGGCACCGAATGCGTATGATTCTCCGCCAGCATGGCTTCGGCCAGTGCGTCGAGCA
GCGCCCGCTTGTTCCTGAAGTGCCAGTAAAGCGCCGGCTGCTGAACCCCCAACCGTTCCGCCAGTTTGCG
TGTCGTCAGACCGTCTACGCCGACCTCGTTCAACAGGTCCAGGGCGGCACGGATCACTGTATTCGGCTGC
AACTTTGTCATGCTTGACACTTTATCACTGATAAACATAATATGTCCACCAACTTATCAGTGATAAAGAA
TCCGCGCGTTCAATCGGACCAGCGGAGGCTGGTCCGGAGGCCAGACGTGAAACCCAACATACCCCTGATC
GTAATTCTGAGCACTGTCGCGCTCGACGCTGTCGGCATCGGCCTGATTATGCCGGTGCTGCCGGGCCTCC
TGCGCGATCTGGTTCACTCGAACGACGTCACCGCCCACTATGGCATTCTGCTGGCGCTGTATGCGTTGGT
GCAATTTGCCTGCGCACCTGTGCTGGGCGCGCTGTCGGATCGTTTCGGGCGGCGGCCAATCTTGCTCGTC
TCGCTGGCCGGCGCCAGATCTGGGGAACCCTGTGGTTGGCATGCACATACAAATGGACGAACGGATAAAC
CTTTTCACGCCCTTTTAAATATCCGATTATTCTAATAAACGCTCTTTTCTCTTAGGTTTACCCGCCAATA
TATCCTGTCAAACACTGATAGTTTAAACGTTGCGATTAAGAATTCGAGCTCGGTACCCCCCTACTCCAAA
AATGTCAAAGATACAGTCTCAGAAGACCAAAGGGCTATTGAGACTTTTCAACAAAGGGTAATTTCGGGAA
ACCTCCTCGGATTCCATTGCCCAGCTATCTGTCACTTCATCGAAAGGACAGTAGAAAAGGAAGGTGGCTC
CTACAAATGCCATCATTGCGATAAAGGAAAGGCTATCATTCAAGATGCCTCTGCCGACAGTGGTCCCAAA
GATGGACCCCCACCCACGAGGAGCATCGTGGAAAAAGAAGACGTTCCAACCACGTCTTCAAAGCAAGTGG
ATTGATGTGACATCTCCACTGACGTAAGGGATGACGCACAATCCCACTATCCTTCGCAAGACCCTTCCTC
TATATAAGGAAGTTCATTTCATTTGGAGAGGACAGCCCAAGCTTCGACTCTAGAGGATCCCCTTAAATCG
ATATGGAACGAGCTATACAAGGAAACGACGCTAGGGAACAAGCTAACAGTGAACGTTGGGATGGAGGATC
AGGAGGTACCACTTCTCCCTTCAAACTTCCTGACGAAAGTCCGAGTTGGACTGAGTGGCGGCTACATAAC
GATGAGACGAATTCGAATCAAGATAATCCCCTTGGTTTCAAGGAAAGCTGGGGTTTCGGGAAAGTTGTAT
TTAAGAGATATCTCAGATACGACAGGACGGAAGCTTCACTGCACAGAGTCCTTGGATCTTGGACGGGAGA
TTCGGTTAACTATGCAGCATCTCGATTTTTCGGTTTCGACCAGATCGGATGTACCTATAGTATTCGGTTT
CGAGGAGTTAGTATCACCGTTTCTGGAGGGTCTCGAACTCTTCAGCATCTCTGTGAGATGGCAATTCGGT
CTAAGCAAGAACTGCTACAGCTTGCCCCAATCGAAGTGGAAAGTAATGTATCAAGAGGATGCCCTGAAGG
TACTCAAACCTTCGAAAAAGAAAGCGAGTAAGTCGAGGGCGAGCTCGAATTCGGTACGCTGAAATCACCA
GTCTCTCTCTACAAATCTATCTCTCTCTATTTTCTCCATAAATAATGTGTGAGTAGTTTCCCGATAAGGG
AAATTAGGGTTCTTATAGGGTTTCGCTCATGTGTTGAGCATATAAGAAACCCTTAGTATGTATTTGTATT
TGTAAAATACTTCTATCAATAAAATTTCTAATTCCTAAAACCAAAATCCAGTACTAAAATCCAGATCTCC
CTGCAGGTCCCCAGATTAGCCTTTTCAATTTCAGAAAGAATGCTAACCCACAGATGGTTAGAGAGGCTTA
CGCAGCAGGTCTCATCAAGACGATCTACCCGAGCAATAATCTCCAGGAAATCAAATACCTTCCCAAGAAG
GTTAAAGATGCAGTCAAAAGATTCAGGACTAACTGCATCAAGAACACAGAGAAAGATATATTTCTCAAGA
TCAGAAGTACTATTCCAGTATGGACGATTCAAGGCTTGCTTCACAAACCAAGGCAAGTAATAGAGATTGG
AGTCTCTAAAAAGGTAGTTCCCACTGAATCAAAGGCCATGGAGTCAAAGATTCAAATAGAGGACCTAACA
GAACTCGCCGTAAAGACTGGCGAACAGTTCATACAGAGTCTCTTACGACTCAATGACAAGAAGAAAATCT
TCGTCAACATGGTGGAGCACGACACACTTGTCTACTCCAAAAATATCAAAGATACAGTCTCAGAAGACCA
AAGGGCAATTGAGACTTTTCAACAAAGGGTAATATCCGGAAACCTCCTCGGATTCCATTGCCCAGCTATC
TGTCACTTTATTGTGAAGATAGTGGAAAAGGAAGGTGGCTCCTACAAATGCCATCATTGCGATAAAGGAA
AGGCCATCGTTGAAGATGCCTCTGCCGACAGTGGTCCCAAAGATGGACCCCCACCCACGAGGAGCATCGT
GGAAAAAGAAGACGTTCCAACCACGTCTTCAAAGCAAGTGGATTGATGTGATATCTCCACTGACGTAAGG
GATGACGCACAATCCCACTATCCTTCGCAAGACCCTTCCTCTATATAAGGAAGTTCATTTCATTTGGAGA
GAACACGGGGGACTCTAGAGTTATCAACAAGTTTGTACAAAAAAGCAGGCTCCACCACTAGTATGGAACA
ATTCATGGGTTCCTCATCTCCCATGGTGGATTCATCAATACCTCAAGGAGACAACCAGTTGCCTTTGGGA
CTTCAACATATGCTTCAGTATGTTATCAAAAGCCAGCCAGATTGGTGGGCTTACGCCATTTTCTGGCAAA
CCTCAACTGACGACGAGGGGAAAGCCTTTTTAGCTTGGGGAGATGGCTATTTTCAAGGGGCCAAAGGAGG
TGCAGCTGTTAGCAGCAGCAGCAGCTCAGAGGCAGCACAATCGGAGAGACAAAAAGTAATCAGAGGAATT
CAAGCTCTAATTGATGGAGATAATAATCTATTAGAGGACGGTGATGTAACCGATACTGAATGGTTCTACG
TGATGTCGTTGGCTAGTTCTTTCTCTGTGGACAACGAATCAGTTCCTGGTAAAGCTTTTAGTAGTGGTAA
TTTTGTTTGGATTACAGGTGCTGCTCAATTTCCGCTTTACAGCTGCGAAAGGGCAAAAGAAGCTCAGATC
CATGGAATTCAGACACTGCTTTGTATTCCAACTTCAAACGGCGTGCTCGAACTGGGCTCGGCTCACTTAA
TCAAAGAAAATTTTGACTTAGTTCAACAGGTCAAGTCCCTGTTCCTCTCTTGTCCGCCCATTCAGTTTCT
CGAGAAATCCATTTGTTTCGCTGATATTGGTCTAGTCACCGGCTTGCAACAAGATAACGAAGAGAAACTA
GAAAACCAACAGCTGGATTCAGATAAAAAAGCAGTAGCAAAGAAGAGAGGGAGAAAGCCCAAGGGCGGCG
ACAGTAACATAAATATGGTGGCGTTGAACCACGTAGAGGCGGAGAGACAGAGAAGGGAAAAGCTGAACCA
CCGATTCTATGCGCTACGCTCTGTTGTACCAAACGTATCGAGAATGGACAAAGCGTCATTGCTATCAGAC
GCCGTGTCCTACATCAATCAACTCAAAGCCAAAGTGGATGAGTTAGAATTACAACTAATTGATCATAGCA
GCAGCAGCAATAAGAAACAGAAAAGTAATGAATCCGGTGAGAACCAGAGTACCAATACTTCAGTGGACCA
AGAATTAAGGCCTAATTCATCTTTAGAGGTTGAGGTAAAGATAGTGGGACCAGATGCTATGATAAGAGTT
CAATCAGAGAACGTGAATCACCCATCAGCAAAACTCATGAGTGCGCTTCGACATCTACAACTGCAAGTCC
ACCATGCCAGCATTTCAAGTGTCAATAATCTCATGCTTCATGATGTTGTGGTTAAAGCTCCTCTGGGATT
AAGAACTGAAGATGGATTAAGGACTGCTCTTCTTACAACATTAGAGAGCAATACCCCCGGGGACCCAGCT
TTCTTGTACAAAGTGGTTGATAACAGCGGGTTAATTAACATCTTTTACCCATACGATGTTCCTGACTATG
CGGGCTATCCCTATGACGTCCCGGACTATGCAGGATCCTATCCATATGACGTTCCAGATTACGCTGCTCA
GTGCAGCGCTTAGAGCTCGAATTTCCCCGATCGTTCAAACATTTGGCAATAAAGTTTCTTAAGATTGAAT
CCTGTTGCCGGTCTTGCGATGATTATCATATAATTTCTGTTGAATTACGTTAAGCATGTAATAATTAACA
TGTAATGCATGACGTTATTTATGAGATGGGTTTTTATGATTAGAGTCCCGCAATTATACATTTAATACGC
GATAGAAAACAAAATATAGCGCGCAAACTAGGATAAATTATCGCGCGCGGTGTCATCTATGTTACTAGAT
CGGGAATTAGCTTCATCAACGCAAGACATGCGCACGACCGTCTGACAGGAGAGGAATTTCCGACGAGCAC
AGAAAGGACTTGCTCTTGGACGTAGGCCTATTTCTCAGGCACATGTATCAAGTGTTCGGACGTGGGTTTT
CGATGGTGTATCAGCCGCCGCCAACTGGGAGATGAGGAGGCTTTCTTGGGGGGCAGTCAGCAGTTCATTT
CACAAGACAGAGGAACTTGTAAGGAGATGCACTGATTTATCTTGGCGCAAACCAGCAGGACGAATTAGTG
GGAATAGCCCGCGAATATCTAAGTTATGCCTGTCGGCATGAGCAGAAACTTCCAATTCGAAACAGTTTGG
AGAGGTTGTTTTTGGGCATACCTTTTGTTAGTCAGCCTCTCGATTGCTCATCGTCATTACACAGTACCGA
AGTTTGATCGATCTAGTAACATAGATGACACCGCGCGCGATAATTTATCCTAGTTTGCGCGCTATATTTT
GTTTTCTATCGCGTATTAAATGTATAATTGCGGGACTCTAATCATAAAAACCCATCTCATAAATAACGTC
ATGCATTACATGTTAATTATTACATGCTTAACGTAATTCAACAGAAATTATATGATAATCATCGCAAGAC
CGGCAACAGGATTCAATCTTAAGAAACTTTATTGCCAAATGTTTGAACGATCTGCTTCGACGCACTCCTT
CTTTACTCCACCATCTCGTCCTTATTGAAAACGTGGGTAGCACCAAAACGAATCAAGTCGCTGGAACTGA
AGTTACCAATCACGCTGGATGATTTGCCAGTTGGATTAATCTTGCCTTTCCCCGCATGAATAATATTGAT
GAATGCATGCGTGAGGGGTATTTCGATTTTGGCAATAGCTGCAATTGCCGCGACATCCTCCAACGAGCAT
AATTCTTCAGAAAAATAGCGATGTTCCATGTTGTCAGGGCATGCATGATGCACGTTATGAGGTGACGGTG
CTAGGCAGTATTCCCTCAAAGTTTCATAGTCAGTATCATATTCATCATTGCATTCCTGCAAGAGAGAATT
GAGACGCAATCCACACGCTGCGGCAACCTTCCGGCGTTCGTGGTCTATTTGCTCTTGGACGTTGCAAACG
TAAGTGTTGGATCCCGGTCGGCATCTACTCTATTCCTTTGCCCTCGGACGAGTGCTGGGGCGTCGGTTTC
CACTATCGGCGAGTACTTCTACACAGCCATCGGTCCAGACGGCCGCGCTTCTGCGGGCGATTTGTGTACG
CCCGACAGTCCCGGCTCCGGATCGGACGATTGCGTCGCATCGACCCTGCGCCCAAGCTGCATCATCGAAA
TTGCCGTCAACCAAGCTCTGATAGAGTTGGTCAAGACCAATGCGGAGCATATACGCCCGGAGCCGCGGCG
ATCCTGCAAGCTCCGGATGCCTCCGCTCGAAGTAGCGCGTCTGCTGCTCCATACAAGCCAACCACGGCCT
CCAGAAGAAGATGTTGGCGACCTCGTATTGGGAATCCCCGAACATCGCCTCGCTCCAGTCAATGACCGCT
GTTATGCGGCCATTGTCCGTCAGGACATTGTTGGAGCCGAAATCCGCGTGCACGAGGTGCCGGACTTCGG
GGCAGTCCTCGGCCCAAAGCATCAGCTCATCGAGAGCCTGCGCGACGGACGCACTGACGGTGTCGTCCAT
CACAGTTTGCCAGTGATACACATGGGGATCAGCAATCGCGCATATGAAATCACGCCATGTAGTGTATTGA
CCGATTCCTTGCGGTCCGAATGGGCCGAACCCGCTCGTCTGGCTAAGATCGGCCGCAGCGATCGCATCCA
TGGCCTCCGCGACCGGCTGCAGAACAGCGGGCAGTTCGGTTTCAGGCAGGTCTTGCAACGTGACACCCTG
TGCACGGCGGGAGATGCAATAGGTCAGGCTCTCGCTGAATTCCCCAATGTCAAGCACTTCCGGAATCGGG
AGCGCGGCCGATGCAAAGTGCCGATAAACATAACGATCTTTGTAGAAACCATCGGCGCAGCTATTTACCC
GCAGGACATATCCACGCCCTCCTACATCGAAGCTGAAAGCACGAGATTCTTCGCCCTCCGAGAGCTGCAT
CAGGTCGGAGACGCTGTCGAACTTTTCGATCAGAAACTTCTCGACAGACGTCGCGGTGAGTTCAGGCTTT
TTCATATCGGGGTCGTCCTCTCCAAATGAAATGAACTTCCTTATATAGAGGAAGGGTCTTGCGAAGGATA
GTGGGATTGTGCGTCATCCCTTACGTCAGTGGAGATATCACATCAATCCACTTGCTTTGAAGACGTGGTT
GGAACGTCTTCTTTTTCCACGATGCTCCTCGTGGGTGGGGGTCCATCTTTGGGACCACTGTCGGCAGAGG
CATCTTGAACGATAGCCTTTCCTTTATCGCAATGATGGCATTTGTAGGTGCCACCTTCCTTTTCTACTGT
CCTTTTGATGAAGTGACAGATAGCTGGGCAATGGAATCCGAGGAGGTTTCCCGATATTACCCTTTGTTGA
AAAGTCTCAATAGCCCTTTGGTCTTCTGAGACTGTATCTTTGATATTCTTGGAGTAGACGAGAGTGTCGT
GCTCCACCATGTTGACGGATCTCTAGGACGCGTCGACGCGTCGACGCGTCGACGCGTCGACGCGTCCTAG
AAGCTAATTCACTGGCCGTCGTTTTACAACGTCGTGACTGGGAAAACCCTGGCGTTACCCAACTTAATCG
CCTTGCAGCACATCCCCCTTTCGCCAGCTGGCGTAATAGCGAAGAGGCCCGCACCGATCGCCCTTCCCAA
CAGTTGCGCAGCCTGAATG
[44 nt withheld, positions 9190-9233]
C
[141 nt withheld, positions 9235-9375]
CCTTTGACGTTGGAGTCCACGTTCTTT
[37 nt withheld, positions 9403-9439]
ACCCTATCTCGGGCTATTCTTTTGATTTATAAGGGATTTTGCCGATTTCGGAACCACCATCAAACAGGAT
TTTCGCCTGCTGGGGCAAACCAGCGTGGACCGCTTGCTGCAACTCTCTCAGGGCCAGGCGGTGAAGGGCA
ATCAGCTGTTGCCCGTCTCACTGGTGAAAAGAAAAACCACCCCAGTACATTAAAAACGTCCGCAATGTGT
TATTAAGTTGTCTAAGCGTCAATTTGTTTACACCACAATATATCCTGCCACCAGCCAGCCAACAGCTCCC
CGACCGGCAGCTCGGCACAAAATCACCACTCGATACAGGCAGCCCATCAGTCCGGGACGGCGTCAGCGGG
AGAGCCGTTGTAAGGCGGCAGACTTTGCTCATGTTACCGATGCTATTCGGAAGAACGGCAACTAAGCTGC
CGGGTTTGAAACACGGATGATCTCGCGGAGGGTAGCATGTTGATTGTAACGATGACAGAGCGTTGCTGCC
TGTGATCAAATATCATCTCCCTCGCAGAGATCCGAATTATCAGCCTTCTTATTCATTTCTCGCTTAACCG
TGACAGGCTGTCGATCTTGAGAACTATGCCGACATAATAGGAAATCGCTGGATAAAGCCGCTGAGGAAGC
TGAGTGGCGCTATTTCTTTAGAAGTGAACGTTGACGATATCAACTCCCCTATCCATTGCTCACCGAATGG
TACAGGTCGGGGACCCGAAGTTCCGACTGTCGGCCTGATGCATCCCCGGCTGATCGACCCCAGATCTGGG
GCTGAGAAAGCCCAGTAAGGAAACAACTGTAGGTTCGAGTCGCGAGATCCCCCGGAACCAAAGGAAGTAG
GTTAAACCCGCTCCGATCAGGCCGAGCCACGCCAGGCCGAGAACATTGGTTCCTGTAGGCATCGGGATTG
GCGGATCAAACACTAAAGCTACTGGAACGAGCAGAAGTCCTCCGGCCGCCAGTTGCCAGGCGGTAAAGGT
GAGCAGAGGCACGGGAGGTTGCCACTTGCGGGTCAGCACGGTTCCGAACGCCATGGAAACCGCCCCCGCC
AGGCCCGCTGCGACGCCGACAGGATCTAGCGCTGCGTTTGGTGTCAACACCAACAGCGCCACGCCCGCAG
TTCCGCAAATAGCCCCCAGGACCGCCATCAATCGTATCGGGCTACCTAGCAGAGCGGCAGAGATGAACAC
GACCATCAGCGGCTGCACAGCGCCTACCGTCGCCGCGACCCCGCCCGGCAGGCGGTAGACCGAAATAAAC
AACAAGCTCCAGAATAGCGAAATATTAAGTGCGCCGAGGATGAAGATGCGCATCCACCAGATTCCCGTTG
GAATCTGTCGGACGATCATCACGAGCAATAAACCCGCCGGCAACGCCCGCAGCAGCATACCGGCGACCCC
TCGGCCTCGCTGTTCGGGCTCCACGAAAACGCCGGACAGATGCGCCTTGTGAGCGTCCTTGGGGCCGTCC
TCCTGTTTGAAGACCGACAGCCCAATGATCTCGCCGTCGATGTAGGCGCCGAATGCCACGGCATCTCGCA
ACCGTTCAGCGAACGCCTCCATGGGCTTTTTCTCCTCGTGCTCGTAAACGGACCCGAACATCTCTGGAGC
TTTCTTCAGGGCCGACAATCGGATCTCGCGGAAATCCTGCACGTCGGCCGCTCCAAGCCGTCGAATCTGA
GCCTTAATCACAATTGTCAATTTTAATCCTCTGTTTATCGGCAGTTCGTAGAGCGCGCCGTGCGTCCCGA
GCGATACTGAGCGAAGCAAGTGCGTCGAGCAGTGCCCGCTTGTTCCTGAAATGCCAGTAAAGCGCTGGCT
GCTGAACCCCCAGCCGGAACTGACCCCACAAGGCCCTAGCGTTTGCAATGCACCAGGTCATCATTGACCC
AGGCGTGTTCCACCAGGCCGCTGCCTCGCAACTCTTCGCAGGCTTCGCCGACCTGCTCGCGCCACTTCTT
CACGCGGGTGGAATCCGATCCGCACATGAGGCGGAAGGTTTCCAGCTTGAGCGGGTACGGCTCCCGGTGC
GAGCTGAAATAGTCGAACATCCGTCGGGCCGTCGGCGACAGCTTGCGGTACTTCTCCCATATGAATTTCG
TGTAGTGGTCGCCAGCAAACAGCACGACGATTTCCTCGTCGATCAGGACCTGGCAACGGGACGTTTTCTT
GCCACGGTCCAGGACGCGGAAGCGGTGCAGCAGCGACACCGATTCCAGGTGCCCAACGCGGTCGGACGTG
AAGCCCATCGCCGTCGCCTGTAGGCGCGACAGGCATTCCTCGGCCTTCGTGTAATACCGGCCATTGATCG
ACCAGCCCAGGTCCTGGCAAAGCTCGTAGAACGTGAAGGTGATCGGCTCGCCGATAGGGGTGCGCTTCGC
GTACTCCAACACCTGCTGCCACACCAGTTCGTCATCGTCGGCCCGCAGCTCGACGCCGGTGTAGGTGATC
TTCACGTCCTTGTTGACGTGGAAAATGACCTTGTTTTGCAGCGCCTCGCGCGGGATTTTCTTGTTGCGCG
TGGTGAACAGGGCAGAGCGGGCCGTGTCGTTTGGCATCGCTCGCATCGTGTCCGGCCACGGCGCAATATC
GAACAAGGAAAGCTGCATTTCCTTGATCTGCTGCTTCGTGTGTTTCAGCAACGCGGCCTGCTTGGCCTCG
CTGACCTGTTTTGCCAGGTCCTCGCCGGCGGTTTTTCGCTTCTTGGTCGTCATAGTTCCTCGCGTGTCGA
TGGTCATCGACTTCGCCAAACCTGCCGCCTCCTGTTCGAGACGACGCGAACGCTCCACGGCGGCCGATGG
CGCGGGCAGGGCAGGGGGAGCCAGTTGCACGCTGTCGCGCTCGATCTTGGCCGTAGCTTGCTGGACCATC
GAGCCGACGGACTGGAAGGTTTCGCGGGGCGCACGCATGACGGTGCGGCTTGCGATGGTTTCGGCATCCT
CGGCGGAAAACCCCGCGTCGATCAGTTCTTGCCTGTATGCCTTCCGGTCAAACGTCCGATTCATTCACCC
TCCTTGCGGGATTGCCCCGACTCACGCCGGGGCAATGTGCCCTTATTCCTGATTTGACCCGCCTGGTGCC
TTGGTGTCCAGATAATCCACCTTATCGGCAATGAAGTCGGTCCCGTAGACCGTCTGGCCGTCCTTCTCGT
ACTTGGTATTCCGAATCTTGCCCTGCACGAATACCAGCGACCCCTTGCCCAAATACTTGCCGTGGGCCTC
GGCCTGAGAGCCAAAACACTTGATGCGGAAGAAGTCGGTGCGCTCCTGCTTGTCGCCGGCATCGTTGCGC
CACATCTAGGTACTAAAACAATTCATCCAGTAAAATATAATATTTTATTTTCTCCCAATCAGGCTTGATC
CCCAGTAAGTCAAAAAATAGCTCGACATACTGTTCTTCCCCGATATCCTCCCTGATCGACCGGACGCAGA
AGGCAATGTCATACCACTTGTCCGCCCTGCCGCTTCTCCCAAGATCAATAAAGCCACTTACTTTGCCATC
TTTCACAAAGATGTTGCTGTCTCCCAGGTCGCCGTGGGAAAAGACAAGTTCCTCTTCGGGCTTTTCCGTC
TTTAAAAAATCATACAGCTCGCGCGGATCTTTAAATGGAGTGTCTTCTTCCCAGTTTTCGCAATCCACAT
CGGCCAGATCGTTATTCAGTAAGTAATCCAATTCGGCTAAGCGGCTGTCTAAGCTATTCGTATAGGGACA
ATCCGATATGTCGATGGAGTGAAAGAGCCTGATGCACTCCGCATACAGCTCGATAATCTTTTCAGGGCTT
TGTTCATCTTCATACTCTTCCGAGCAAAGGACGCCATCGGCCTCACTCATGAGCAGATTGCTCCAGCCAT
CATGCCGTTCAAAGTGCAGGACCTTTGGAACAGGCAGCTTTCCTTCCAGCCATAGCATCATGTCCTTTTC
CCGTTCCACATCATAGGTGGTCCCTTTATACCGGCTGTCCGTCATTTTTAAATATAGGTTTTCATTTTCT
CCCACCAGCTTATATACCTTAGCAGGAGACATTCCTTCCGTATCTTTTACGCAGCGGTATTTTTCGATCA
GTTTTTTCAATTCCGGTGATATTCTCATTTTAGCCATTTATTATTTCCTTCCTCTTTTCTACAGTATTTA
AAGATACCCCAAGAAGCTAATTATAACAAGACGAACTCCAATTCACTGTTCCTTGCATTCTAAAACCTTA
AATACCAGAAAACAGCTTTTTCAAAGTTGTTTTCAAAGTTGGCGTATAACATAGTATCGACGGAGCCGAT
TTTGAAACCACAATTATGGGTGATGCTGCCAACTTACTGATTTAGTGTATGATGGTGTTTTTGAGGTGCT
CCAGTGGCTTCTGTTTCTATCAGCTGTCCCTCCTGTTCAGCTACTGACGGGGTGGTGCGTAACGGCAAAA
GCACCGCCGGACATCAGCGCTATCTCTGCTCTCACTGCCGTAAAACATGGCAACTGCAGTTCACTTACAC
CGCTTCTCAACCCGGTACGCACCAGAAAATCATTGATATGGCCATGAATGGCGTTGGATGCCGGGCAACA
GCCCGCATTATGGGCGTTGGCCTCAACACGATTTTACGTCACTTAAAAAACTCAGGCCGCAGTCGGTAAC
CTCGCGCATACAGCCGGGCAGTGACGTCATCGTCTGCGCGGAAATGGACGAACAGTGGGGCTATGTCGGG
GCTAAATCGCGCCAGCGCTGGCTGTTTTACGCGTATGACAGTCTCCGGAAGACGGTTGTTGCGCACGTAT
TCGGTGAACGCACTATGGCGACGCTGGGGCGTCTTATGAGCCTGCTGTCACCCTTTGACGTGGTGATATG
GATGACGGATGGCTGGCCGCTGTATGAATCCCGCCTGAAGGGAAAGCTGCACGTAATCAGCAAGCGATAT
ACGCAGCGAATTGAGCGGCATAACCTGAATCTGAGGCAGCACCTGGCACGGCTGGGACGGAAGTCGCTGT
CGTTCTCAAAATCGGTGGAGCTGCATGACAAAGTCATCGGGCATTATCTGAACATAAAACACTATCAATA
AGTTGGAGTCATTACCCAATTATGATAGAATTTACAAGCTATAAGGTTATTGTCCTGGGTTTCAAGCATT
AGTCCATGCAAGTTTTTATGCTTTGCCCATTCTATAGATATATTGATAAGCGCGCTGCCTATGCCTTGCC
CCCTGAAATCCTTACATACGGCGATATCTTCTATATAAAAGATATATTATCTTATCAGTATTGTCAATAT
ATTCAAGGCAATCTGCCTCCTCATCCTCTTCATCCTCTTCGTCTTGGTAGCTTTTTAAATATGGCGCTTC
ATAGAGTAATTCTGTAAAGGTCCAATTCTCGTTTTCATACCTCGGTATAATCTTACCTATCACCTCAAAT
GGTTCGCTGGGTTTATCGCACCCCCGAACACGAGCACGGCACCCGCGACCACTATGCCAAGAATGCCCAA
GGTAAAAATTGCCGGCCCCGCCATGAAGTCCGTGAATGCCCCGACGGCCGAAGTGAAGGGCAGGCCGCCA
CCCAGGCCGCCGCCCTCACTGCCCGGCACCTGGTCGCTGAATGTCGATGCCAGCACCTGCGGCACGTCAA
TGCTTCCGGGCGTCGCGCTCGGGCTGATCGCCCATCCCGTTACTGCCCCGATCCCGGCAATGGCAAGGAC
TGCCAGCGCTGCCATTTTTGGGGTGAGGCCGTTCGCGGCCGAGGGGCGCAGCCCCTGGGGGGATGGGAGG
CCCGCGTTAGCGGGCCGGGAGGGTTCGAGAAGGGGGGGCACCCCCCTTCGGCGTGCGCGGTCACGCGCAC
AGGGCGCAGCCCTGGTTAAAAACAAGGTTTATAAATATTGGTTTAAAAGCAGGTTAAAAGACAGGTTAGC
GGTGGCCGAAAAACGGGCGGAAACCCTTGCAAATGCTGGATTTTCTGCCTGTGGACAGCCCCTCAAATGT
CAATAGGTGCGCCCCTCATCTGTCAGCACTCTGCCCCTCAAGTGTCAAGGATCGCGCCCCTCATCTGTCA
GTAGTCGCGCCCCTCAAGTGTCAATACCGCAGGGCACTTATCCCCAGGCTTGTCCACATCATCTGTGGGA
AACTCGCGTAAAATCAGGCGTTTTCGCCGATTTGCGAGGCTGGCCAGCTCCACGTCGCCGGCCGAAATCG
AGCCTGCCCCTCATCTGTCAACGCCGCGCCGGGTGAGTCGGCCCCTCAAGTGTCAACGTCCGCCCCTCAT
CTGTCAGTGAGGGCCAAGTTTTCCGCGAGGTATCCACAACGCCGGCGGCCGCGGTGTCTCGCACACGGCT
TCGACGGCGTTTCTGGCGCGTTTGCAGGGCCATAGACGGCCGCCAGCCCAGCGGCGAGGGCAACCAGCCC
GGTGAGCGTCGGAAAGGCGC
Features (pLannotate 1.2.2; 37 found; start..end, strand, type, name):
      3..89      -  CDS            traI (fragment): TRAI6_ECOLX - Experimental evidence at protein level: Swiss-Prot protein existence level 1. The initiation process of transfer DNA synthesis requires the interaction of at least three plasmid-specific components (TraH, I, and J) at the transfer origin resulting in the assembly of a specialised nucleoprotein complex - the relaxosome. Site- and strand-specific cleavage at the transfer origin is dependent on TraI and TraJ. From Escherichia coli.
    127..498     -  CDS            traJ: oriT-recognizing protein; traJ
    531..640     -  oriT           oriT: incP origin of transfer
    772..962     +  rep_origin     ori (fragment): high-copy-number ColE1/pMB1/pBR322/pUC origin of replication
   1321..1971    -  CDS            TetR: tetracycline resistance regulatory protein; tetR
   2077..2326    +  CDS            TcR (fragment): tetracycline efflux protein; tetA; confers resistance to tetracycline
   2436..2460    -  misc_feature   RB T-DNA repeat: right border repeat from nopaline C58 T-DNA
   2490..2508    +  misc_feature   MCS (fragment): pUC18/19 multiple cloning site
   2559..2904    +  promoter       CaMV 35S promoter: strong constitutive promoter from cauliflower mosaic virus
   2856..2902    +  promoter       minimal CaMV 35S promoter: minimal 35S promoter from cauliflower mosaic virus
   2914..2932    -  misc_feature   MCS (fragment): pUC18/19 multiple cloning site
   2943..3458    +  CDS            P19_TBSVC: Experimental evidence at protein level: Swiss-Prot protein existence level 1. Acts as a suppressor of RNA-mediated gene silencing, also known as post-transcriptional gene silencing (PTGS), a mechanism of plant viral defense that limits the accumulation of viral RNAs. Binds to short interfering RNAs (siRNAs) with high affinity. Acts as a molecular caliper to specifically select siRNAs based on the length of the duplex region of the RNA (By similarity). From Tomato bushy stunt virus (strain Cherry) (TBSV).
   3531..3707    +  polyA_signal   CaMV poly(A) signal: cauliflower mosaic virus polyadenylation signal
   4210..4551    +  promoter       CaMV 35S promoter: strong constitutive promoter from cauliflower mosaic virus
   4577..4601    +  protein_bind   attB1: mutant version of attB; recombination site for the Gateway® BP reaction BP Clonase™
   4601..5224    +  CDS            MYC2 (fragment): MYC2_SOLLC - Also known as BHLH147 From Solanum lycopersicum (Tomato) (Lycopersicon esculentum).
   5360..5911    +  CDS            MYC2 (fragment): MYC2_SOLLC - Also known as BHLH147 From Solanum lycopersicum (Tomato) (Lycopersicon esculentum).
   5943..5967    -  protein_bind   attB2: mutant version of attB; recombination site for the Gateway® BP reaction BP Clonase™
   5996..6085    +  CDS            3xHA: three tandem HA epitope tags
   6119..6371    +  terminator     NOS terminator: nopaline synthase terminator and poly(A) signal
   6800..7052    -  terminator     NOS terminator: nopaline synthase terminator and poly(A) signal
   7076..7504    -  CDS            nos (fragment): DHNO_AGRT7 - Protein inferred from homology: Swiss-Prot protein existence level 3. From Agrobacterium tumefaciens (strain T37).
   7520..8545    -  CDS            HygR: aminoglycoside phosphotransferase from E. coli; aph(4)-Ia; confers resistance to hygromycin
   8555..8899    -  promoter       CaMV 35S promoter: strong constitutive promoter from cauliflower mosaic virus
   8556..8602    -  promoter       minimal CaMV 35S promoter: minimal 35S promoter from cauliflower mosaic virus
   9037..9192    +  CDS            lacZα (fragment) (sequence partly withheld): LacZα fragment of β-galactosidase; lacZ fragment
   9190..9490    +  rep_origin     M13 ori (fragment) (sequence partly withheld): M13 bacteriophage origin of replication; arrow indicates direction of (+) strand synthesis
   9491..9621    +  CDS            lacI (fragment): lac repressor; lacI; The lac repressor binds to the lac operator to inhibit transcription in E. coli. This inhibition can be relieved by adding lactose or isopropyl-β-D-thiogalactopyranoside (IPTG).
   9675..9699    -  misc_feature   LB T-DNA repeat: left border repeat from nopaline C58 T-DNA
  11156..11275   -  CDS            tetR (fragment): TETR1_ECOLX - Experimental evidence at protein level: Swiss-Prot protein existence level 1. TetR is the repressor of the tetracycline resistance element; its N-terminal region forms a helix-turn-helix structure and binds DNA. Binding of tetracycline to TetR reduces the repressor affinity for the tetracycline resistance gene (tetA) promoter operator sites. From Escherichia coli.
  11295..12443   -  CDS            trfA: trans-acting replication protein that binds to and activates oriV
  12742..13536   -  CDS            KanR: aminoglycoside phosphotransferase; aphA-3; confers resistance to kanamycin
  13728..14495   +  mobile_element IS1: prokaryotic transposable element IS1
  14504..14653   -  CDS            satA (fragment): STA_BACSU - Also known as yyaR. Experimental evidence at protein level: Swiss-Prot protein existence level 1. Involved in resistance to streptothricin, a broad-spectrum antibiotic produced by streptomycetes. Detoxifies streptothricin via acetylation of the beta amino group of the first beta-lysyl moiety of streptothricin. From Bacillus subtilis (strain 168).
  14652..14846   -  CDS            satA (fragment): STA_BACSU - Also known as yyaR. Experimental evidence at protein level: Swiss-Prot protein existence level 1. Involved in resistance to streptothricin, a broad-spectrum antibiotic produced by streptomycetes. Detoxifies streptothricin via acetylation of the beta amino group of the first beta-lysyl moiety of streptothricin. From Bacillus subtilis (strain 168).
  14849..15124   -  CDS            klaC (fragment): KLAC_ECOLX - Also known as telB. Protein predicted: Swiss-Prot protein existence level 4. Belongs to the kla operon, which is associated with cryptic tellurite resistance, and IncW plasmid fertility inhibition. From Escherichia coli.
  15188..15819   -  rep_origin     oriV: incP origin of replication
