[The description below was written by a language model from this plasmid's Addgene catalogue record and pLannotate feature annotations shown in this document.]
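Description:
pGWB14-LYX040 is a plant expression binary vector built on the pGWB14 backbone and designed for Agrobacterium-mediated transient or stable expression of a Nicotiana benthamiana transcription factor (gene model Niben101Scf01954g02004.1) carrying a C-terminal HA tag. The plasmid is about 15.8 kb and replicates through the broad-host-range IncP system: oriV together with the trfA replication protein allows maintenance in both E. coli and Agrobacterium, consistent with its low copy number. An oriT with traJ permits conjugal mobilisation. Bacterial selection is by kanamycin (aphA-3). The backbone also carries remnants such as TetR/TcR fragments, an IS1 element and a partial ColE1-type origin.

Between the nopaline-type right and left T-DNA borders lie three plant cassettes. The main one places the transcription factor coding sequence under the strong constitutive CaMV 35S promoter, flanked by attB1 and attB2 sites, fused in frame to a 3xHA epitope and terminated by the NOS terminator. The annotation tool matches the insert by homology to tomato MYC2 (bHLH147), suggesting a MYC2-like bHLH factor, though the catalogue entry gives only the gene identifier. A second, divergently oriented cassette drives the hygromycin resistance gene from a 35S promoter for selection of transformed plant tissue. The feature table additionally shows a 35S-driven P19 silencing suppressor from tomato bushy stunt virus with a CaMV polyadenylation signal, which is not mentioned in the catalogue fields. P19 sequesters siRNAs and would be expected to boost expression levels in agroinfiltrated leaves. The HA tag permits antibody-based detection or immunoprecipitation of the expressed factor.
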