Addgene plasmid #126258: pGWB14-LYX040
Purpose: With a Nicotiana benthamiana transcription factor in PGWB14 backbone, for Agrobacterium mediated transient or stable expression corresponding transcription factor fused with a C-terminal HA tag.
Depositing lab: Silin Zhong. Depositing organization: Chinese University of Hong Kong.
Backbone
  Vector backbone: pGWB14
  Vector type: Plant Expression
  Selectable markers: Hygromycin
Growth in bacteria
  Bacterial resistance: Kanamycin, 50 μg/mL
  Growth temperature: 37°C
  Growth strain: DH5alpha
  Copy number: Low Copy
Gene/Insert
  Gene/Insert name: Niben101Scf01954g02004.1
  Species: Nicotiana benthamiana
  Promoter: CaMV 35S
  Tag / fusion protein: HA (C terminal on insert)
  Cloning method: Gibson Cloning
Terms and licenses: Academic/Nonprofit Terms; Industry Terms: Not Available to Industry
How to cite: pGWB14-LYX040 was a gift from Silin Zhong (Addgene plasmid # 126258 ; http://n2t.net/addgene:126258 ; RRID:Addgene_126258)
