>Addgene plasmid #126258 | pGWB14-LYX040 | depositor partial sequence | sequence record 241532 | Niben101Scf01954g02004.1
ATGGAACAATTCATGGGTTCCTCATCTCCCATGGTGGATTCATCAATACCTCAAGGAGACAACCAGTTGC
CTTTGGGACTTCAACATATGCTTCAGTATGTTATCAAAAGCCAGCCAGATTGGTGGGCTTACGCCATTTT
CTGGCAAACCTCAACTGACGACGAGGGGAAAGCCTTTTTAGCTTGGGGAGATGGCTATTTTCAAGGGGCC
AAAGGAGGTGCAGCTGTTAGCAGCAGCAGCAGCTCAGAGGCAGCACAATCGGAGAGACAAAAAGTAATCA
GAGGAATTCAAGCTCTAATTGATGGAGATAATAATCTATTAGAGGACGGTGATGTAACCGATACTGAATG
GTTCTACGTGATGTCGTTGGCTAGTTCTTTCTCTGTGGACAACGAATCAGTTCCTGGTAAAGCTTTTAGT
AGTGGTAATTTTGTTTGGATTACAGGTGCTGCTCAATTTCCGCTTTACAGCTGCGAAAGGGCAAAAGAAG
CTCAGATCCATGGAATTCAGACACTGCTTTGTATTCCAACTTCAAACGGCGTGCTCGAACTGGGCTCGGC
TCACTTAATCAAAGAAAATTTTGACTTAGTTCAACAGGTCAAGTCCCTGTTCCTCTCTTGTCCGCCCATT
CAGTTTCTCGAGAAATCCATTTGTTTCGCTGATATTGGTCTAGTCACCGGCTTGCAACAAGATAACGAAG
AGAAACTAGAAAACCAACAGCTGGATTCAGATAAAAAAGCAGTAGCAAAGAAGAGAGGGAGAAAGCCCAA
GGGCGGCGACAGTAACATAAATATGGTGGCGTTGAACCACGTAGAGGCGGAGAGACAGAGAAGGGAAAAG
CTGAACCACCGATTCTATGCGCTACGCTCTGTTGTACCAAACGTATCGAGAATGGACAAAGCGTCATTGC
TATCAGACGCCGTGTCCTACATCAATCAACTCAAAGCCAAAGTGGATGAGTTAGAATTACAACTAATTGA
TCATAGCAGCAGCAGCAATAAGAAACAGAAAAGTAATGAATCCGGTGAGAACCAGAGTACCAATACTTCA
GTGGACCAAGAATTAAGGCCTAATTCATCTTTAGAGGTTGAGGTAAAGATAGTGGGACCAGATGCTATGA
TAAGAGTTCAATCAGAGAACGTGAATCACCCATCAGCAAAACTCATGAGTGCGCTTCGACATCTACAACT
GCAAGTCCACCATGCCAGCATTTCAAGTGTCAATAATCTCATGCTTCATGATGTTGTGGTTAAAGCTCCT
CTGGGATTAAGAACTGAAGATGGATTAAGGACTGCTCTTCTTACAACATTAGAGAGCAATACC
